>Addgene plasmid #178421 | pCI-T7Max-UTR1-NTerminus8xHis-T500 | addgene full sequence | sequence record 350323 | Addgene NGS Result
GGCCTTTTGCTCACATGGCTCGACAGATCTAATTCTAATACGACTCACTATAGGGAAATAATTTTGTTTA
ACTTTAAGAAGGAGATATACCGGTATGGGCCATCACCATCATCACCATCACCACGGAGGTGGCACTAGTG
AATTCCGTACGACGCGTTAACTCGAGCAAAGCCCGCCGAAAGGCGGGCTTTTCTGTACAACAACAATTGC
ATTCATTTTATGTTTCAGGTTCAGGGGGAGATGTGGGAGGTTTTTTAAAGCAAGTAAAACCTCTACAAAT
GTGGTAAAATCGATAAGGATCCGGGCTGGCGTAATAGCGAAGAGGCCCGCACCGATCGCCCTTCCCAACA
GTTGCGCAGCCTGAATGGCGAATGG
[124 nt withheld, positions 376-499]
C
[91 nt withheld, positions 501-591]
A
[49 nt withheld, positions 593-641]
CCTTTGACGTTGGAGTCCACGTTCTTT
[37 nt withheld, positions 669-705]
ACCCTATCTCGGTCTATTCTTTTGATTTATAAGGGATTTTGCCGATTTCGGCCTATTGGTTAAAAAATGA
GCTGATTTAACAAAAATTTAACGCGAATTTTAACAAAATATTAACGCTTACAATTTCCTGATGCGGTATT
TTCTCCTTACGCATCTGTGCGGTATTTCACACCGCATATGGTGCACTCTCAGTACAATCTGCTCTGATGC
CGCATAGTTAAGCCAGCCCCGACACCCGCCAACACCCGCTGACGCGCCCTGACGGGCTTGTCTGCTCCCG
GCATCCGCTTACAGACAAGCTGTGACCGTCTCCGGGAGCTGCATGTGTCAGAGGTTTTCACCGTCATCAC
CGAAACGCGCGAGACGAAAGGGCCTCGTGATACGCCTATTTTTATAGGTTAATGTCATGATAATAATGGT
TTCTTAGACGTCAGGTGGCACTTTTCGGGGAAATGTGCGCGGAACCCCTATTTGTTTATTTTTCTAAATA
CATTCAAATATGTATCCGCTCATGAGACAATAACCCTGATAAATGCTTCAATAATATTGAAAAAGGAAGA
GTATGAGTATTCAACATTTCCGTGTCGCCCTTATTCCCTTTTTTGCGGCATTTTGCCTTCCTGTTTTTGC
TCACCCAGAAACGCTGGTGAAAGTAAAAGATGCTGAAGATCAGTTGGGTGCACGAGTGGGTTACATCGAA
CTGGATCTCAACAGCGGTAAGATCCTTGAGAGTTTTCGCCCCGAAGAACGTTTTCCAATGATGAGCACTT
TTAAAGTTCTGCTATGTGGCGCGGTATTATCCCGTATTGACGCCGGGCAAGAGCAACTCGGTCGCCGCAT
ACACTATTCTCAGAATGACTTGGTTGAGTACTCACCAGTCACAGAAAAGCATCTTACGGATGGCATGACA
GTAAGAGAATTATGCAGTGCTGCCATAACCATGAGTGATAACACTGCGGCCAACTTACTTCTGACAACGA
TCGGAGGACCGAAGGAGCTAACCGCTTTTTTGCACAACATGGGGGATCATGTAACTCGCCTTGATCGTTG
GGAACCGGAGCTGAATGAAGCCATACCAAACGACGAGCGTGACACCACGATGCCTGTAGCAATGGCAACA
ACGTTGCGCAAACTATTAACTGGCGAACTACTTACTCTAGCTTCCCGGCAACAATTAATAGACTGGATGG
AGGCGGATAAAGTTGCAGGACCACTTCTGCGCTCGGCCCTTCCGGCTGGCTGGTTTATTGCTGATAAATC
TGGAGCCGGTGAGCGTGGGTCGCGCGGTATCATTGCAGCACTGGGGCCAGATGGTAAGCCCTCCCGTATC
GTAGTTATCTACACGACGGGGAGTCAGGCAACTATGGATGAACGAAATAGACAGATCGCTGAGATAGGTG
CCTCACTGATTAAGCATTGGTAACTGTCAGACCAAGTTTACTCATATATACTTTAGATTGATTTAAAACT
TCATTTTTAATTTAAAAGGATCTAGGTGAAGATCCTTTTTGATAATCTCATGACCAAAATCCCTTAACGT
GAGTTTTCGTTCCACTGAGCGTCAGACCCCGTAGAAAAGATCAAAGGATCTTCTTGAGATCCTTTTTTTC
TGCGCGTAATCTGCTGCTTGCAAACAAAAAAACCACCGCTACCAGCGGTGGTTTGTTTGCCGGATCAAGA
GCTACCAACTCTTTTTCCGAAGGTAACTGGCTTCAGCAGAGCGCAGATACCAAATACTGTTCTTCTAGTG
TAGCCGTAGTTAGGCCACCACTTCAAGAACTCTGTAGCACCGCCTACATACCTCGCTCTGCTAATCCTGT
TACCAGTGGCTGCTGCCAGTGGCGATAAGTCGTGTCTTACCGGGTTGGACTCAAGACGATAGTTACCGGA
TAAGGCGCAGCGGTCGGGCTGAACGGGGGGTTCGTGCACACAGCCCAGCTTGGAGCGAACGACCTACACC
GAACTGAGATACCTACAGCGTGAGCTATGAGAAAGCGCCACGCTTCCCGAAGGGAGAAAGGCGGACAGGT
ATCCGGTAAGCGGCAGGGTCGGAACAGGAGAGCGCACGAGGGAGCTTCCAGGGGGAAACGCCTGGTATCT
TTATAGTCCTGTCGGGTTTCGCCACCTCTGACTTGAGCGTCGATTTTTGTGATGCTCGTCAGGGGGGCGG
AGCCTATGGAAAAACGCCAGCAACGCGGCCTTTTTACGGTTCCTGGCCTTTTGCT
Features (pLannotate 1.2.2; 10 found; start..end, strand, type, name):
     36..54      +  promoter       T7 promoter: promoter for bacteriophage T7 RNA polymerase
     63..85      +  RBS            RBS: efficient ribosome binding site from bacteriophage T7 gene 10 (Olins and Rangwala, 1989)
    218..286     -  CDS            large T antigen (fragment): large T antigen from SV40 (simian virus 40)
    305..372     +  CDS            lacZα (fragment): LacZα fragment of β-galactosidase; lacZ fragment
    376..804     +  rep_origin     f1 ori (sequence partly withheld): f1 bacteriophage origin of replication; arrow indicates direction of (+) strand synthesis
    832..931     -  misc_feature   bom (fragment): basis of mobility region from pBR322
   1033..1068    -  CDS            rop (fragment): Rop protein, which maintains plasmids at low copy number; rop
   1163..1267    +  promoter       AmpR promoter: bla
   1268..2128    +  CDS            AmpR: β-lactamase; bla; confers resistance to ampicillin, carbenicillin, and related antibiotics
   2299..2887    +  rep_origin     ori: high-copy-number ColE1/pMB1/pBR322/pUC origin of replication
