[The description below was written by a language model from this plasmid's Addgene catalogue record and pLannotate feature annotations shown in this document.]
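Description:
pCI-T7Max-UTR1-NTerminus8xHis-T500 is an empty bacterial expression and synthetic-biology backbone derived from the pCI vector, in which the original promoter, ribosome binding site, multiple cloning site and terminator were replaced. All BsaI sites were also removed from the backbone, which is consistent with use of BsaI-based (Golden Gate-type) assembly, though the record does not state the cloning scheme. The sequenced plasmid is about 2.9 kb. It is propagated in E. coli as a high-copy plasmid through a ColE1/pUC-type origin and is selected with ampicillin via the β-lactamase gene under its own promoter. An f1 phage origin is also present, which in principle permits single-stranded DNA production.

The expression cassette sits at the start of the sequence. The element annotated as a T7 promoter corresponds to T7Max, described by the depositor as the promoter of this construct and recognised by bacteriophage T7 RNA polymerase. It is followed by a strong ribosome binding site from T7 gene 10, matching the "UTR1" leader in the name. The catalogue lists an N-terminal 8xHis tag carried on the backbone, so an inserted coding sequence would be expressed as a His-tagged fusion suitable for metal-affinity purification or detection. The tag and the T500 terminator implied by the name are not picked up in the automated feature table. Short fragments annotated as SV40 large T antigen, lacZα, bom and rop appear to be non-functional remnants of the parental vector. No insert is present. The plasmid serves as a recipient for genes to be transcribed by T7 RNA polymerase, in cells supplying that polymerase or potentially in cell-free systems.
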