Addgene plasmid #178421: pCI-T7Max-UTR1-NTerminus8xHis-T500
Purpose: (Empty Backbone) Empty backbone. T7Max promoter with N-His Tag
Depositing lab: Kate Adamala. Depositing organization: University of Minnesota. Publication: T7Max transcription system. Deich C, Cash B, Sato W, Sharon J, Aufdembrink L, Gaut NJ, Heili J, Stokes K, Engelhart AE, Adamala KP. J Biol Eng. 2023 Jan 23;17(1):4. doi: 10.1186/s13036-023-00323-1. PubMed 36691081.
Backbone
  Vector backbone: PCI
  Backbone size (bp): 2800
  Modifications to backbone: promoter, RBS, MCS and terminator replaced. BsaI sites removed from the whole backbone.
  Vector type: Bacterial Expression, Synthetic Biology
  Promoter: T7Max
  Tag / fusion protein: 8xHis (N terminal on backbone)
Growth in bacteria
  Bacterial resistance: Ampicillin, 100 μg/mL
  Growth temperature: 37°C
  Growth strain: DH5alpha
  Copy number: High Copy
Terms and licenses: Academic/Nonprofit Terms; Industry Terms: Not Available to Industry
Depositor comments: Please visit https://www.biorxiv.org/content/10.1101/2021.10.17.464727v1 for bioRxiv preprint.
How to cite: pCI-T7Max-UTR1-NTerminus8xHis-T500 was a gift from Kate Adamala (Addgene plasmid # 178421 ; http://n2t.net/addgene:178421 ; RRID:Addgene_178421)
